>Addgene plasmid #165986 | pBGE1.0 | addgene full sequence | sequence record 375342 | Addgene NGS Result
ATCGATACTAGCTTGATTGGGATATCTCGCTCGTGCTTGTCGCGTGCTATGTCTTTTAGGGTACTTTGAA
CCTACGTTCGTACTTGTATAATATGATCATCGTATTATCGTTTTTCATCCGTCCAGCGCAAAATGCATTA
GCAGCTAGTCCTAGCGTGCGGAGCTACCTGGACAGGTGCATGACGGATGCGTGTCCTTCAGTGACTTTCT
AATTAACAGTAACTTCTTTACTTATGTTTCAGTTTGTAAGAAGCGGGATTCGCTCGTCGGTTGACATCTG
ATTGGACTGCGTCGGCACATGAAAACTACATTGTGAAATCTGCTAAAACTCCGGGTATCTCTGACACAAA
ACGATTCGGCTTCGCAATTTCAACATTACGGTCAAGGCTAACGTATCTTTCTCGGTCAACTTCAGATTAT
GCCGATTAAATTGTCGTAGCTTTCAAGGCGTTTTGAGTACTGCGGCAGTTGTTGAACCTGCAAGGAGAAG
ATCTCGACAACAGAATAAAGCGAAAAATGGGTCTCATGCACTAACACTCAGGCCTCCCTCATAATCTCTG
TTTGAGTTTACCAACAACACATATATACATTTCGACAAAATGACCACTCTTGACGACACGGCTTACCGGT
ACCGCACCAGTGTCCCGGGGGACGCCGAGGCCATCGAGGCACTGGATGGGTCCTTCACCACCGACACCGT
CTTCCGCGTCACCGCCACCGGGGACGGCTTCACCCTGCGGGAGGTGCCGGTGGACCCGCCCCTGACCAAG
GTGTTCCCCGACGACGAATCGGACGACGAATCGGACGACGGGGAGGACGGCGACCCGGACTCCCGGACGT
TCGTCGCGTACGGGGACGACGGCGACCTGGCGGGCTTCGTGGTCGTCTCGTACTCCGGCTGGAACCGCCG
GCTGACCGTCGAGGACATCGAGGTCGCCCCGGAGCACCGGGGGCACGGGGTCGGGCGCGCGTTGATGGGG
CTCGCGACGGAGTTCGCCCGCGAGCGGGGCGCCGGGCACCTCTGGCTGGAGGTCACCAACGTCAACGCAC
CGGCGATCCACGCGTACCGGCGGATGGGGTTCACCCTCTGCGGCCTGGACACCGCCCTGTACGACGGCAC
CGCCTCGGACGGCGAGCAGGCGCTCTACATGAGCATGCCCTGCCCCTGATTTTGTTACATTTACTGACTT
CAAGGAGTCGAGGAATCGATACTGCCGTCGTTTCCAGGATCCGAGGTTTCATAAACTCTGTTAACGTTAT
AGAAACAGACTTACCTCTCCTACGCCATTCACGTAATATTCGCAATATGCTATTCTTCCTCTGAAGACCA
GGTTTATGTGCTGCCTGAAACTATTTCAATAAGTCAGCTGCACTTGCACAGGGTTTCACAAGGAAAGCGT
GTCTTTTTTTCCAACGTAGGCGTCGCTTTCGTCTGACTCTTACTCTTACATTCACAGCCAATACTTACAA
TTAGTAAAAAACCTGTGCTCGAGAGTGAAAACTCCGTAACTATAACGGTCCTAAGGTAGCGAAGCCTTAT
CCTTCTCTTATCCGACCTGCGGGGCTCGATCCTGTCACAATCCGGTCCGCTGTCAATAGTCTACTAAAAT
TATGATCTACTAAGGGTACCGCGTCTGTTGCAACGTCTGGGGGAGATTTGCGCGGCCGCTCGGATGCGGC
GCTTCGCCAACGCAAGTGTCGGCCGGATCGGCCCGGCTGGACTGCCGGCGAGTTGTCCGCGGACAACCAA
TGAACAGCCGGACGACAAAACTGCAGCGCCCCTGCAGCACAACCGAGCTTTTTGTTAAGCGTTTGTAAAA
TGGCAACGAATCGGCGCATAGTATAACTGCGCAGATCAGCTCCCATTGGTGAATTTTGCGCAGTTTTTGG
AGAGTAGGAATGTTGCAGCAGAGAATCCAGAGTCTTGAGGAGCAGGAGCATTTGCCGTCGCTCTTGTCTG
CCGACGCTCAGGAACTCGCACACCAGTTGCAGGAGCATCAAAAGAAGATCTTTTCTCCGTCGGCGCAAAA
GACGATGCGGCTCTTCAGCCCGGCAGAGGCAGCGGCCTTCATCGGAATCGGCGAAGGCTATCTGCGCCAG
ATCGCCTCAGAAGGCCATGGTCCGCAGCCGCTGTCAAACGGCCGCCGCATGTATGCGATGGAGGACATCG
ACCGTATCCGCCGGGTTCTCGACGAAGGCAGCAAGACCGGCAAATATATTCCGCATCGTCGACCGGGCGA
AAAGCTGCAAGTCGTCTCCGTCATGAATTTCAAAGGTGGTTCGGGCAAGACGACGACATCCGCTCACCTT
GCGCAGTATCTCGCCTTGCGCGGCTATCGGGTGCTGGCGATCGATCTCGATCCGCAGGCCTCGCTCTCCG
CCCTCTTCGGTCATCAGCCGGAACTGGACGTCGGCGAAGGGGAAACACTCTATGGCGCCATACGCTACGA
GGCCCCCCGGCCGATCGCGGAGGTGGTGCGATCGACCTATACCGCCAATCTTCACCTCATTCCGGGCAAT
CTCGAGCTCATGGAATTCGAGCACGAGACTCCGAAGGCGATGATCGCGGGCTCCACCGAGACCATGTTCT
TCGCGCGGATCGGCGAGGTGCTTTCCGAAATCGAGAGCTTCTACGACATCGTCGTCATCGACTGCCCGCC
GCAGCTCGGCTTTCTGACCATGTCGGCGCTTTGCGCCGCGACCTCCGTGCTCATCACCGTGCACCCGCAG
ATGCTCGACGTCATGTCGATGTCCCAGTTCTTGTCGATGACGAGCGAGCTCATGGCCGTTGTCGAGAATG
CCGGCGGGCGCACCAGCTATGACTGGATGCGCTATCTGGTCACGCGCTTCGAGCCCAACGACGGACCGCA
GAGCCAAATGACCGGTTTCATGCGCGCGATCTTCGGCAACCGCATGCTGCAGAACGCGATGGTGAAATCG
ACCGCAATTTCCGACGCCGGCGTCACCAAGCAGACGCTCTATGAAGTGGAGCGCTCGCAATTCATACGCG
GTACCTACGACCGGGCGATGGATTCGCTCTCGCTCGTCAATGCGGAGATCGAAGAGATGATCCGCAGGGT
CTGGGGGAGGAAGTAACCGATGGCGCGCAAGAACCTGATCGGCATTTCCGAGAGCCCCCTCGCCCCCGAA
GACGGGGAGCGCCCGGCCGTCGGTCGTCCGATCGCGGGCCTTGCGCCCGCCCAGCGCTCCACTGGCCTCG
TCGGCGGCATCACCAGATCCCTCTCGAACATCACCCAGAAGGTCGAGCGAGCGGAGGAATTGGAGCGCCA
GCTTGCCGATGGGCACGCAATCGTCGAACTGGACCCGGAGCTGATCGATTCCTCTTTCATCATCGATAGG
CTGGGTGTCGCCCCCGACGTTCAGGCCATGCTGGTTCAGCAGATTCGGGACCACGGACAACAGGTTCCGA
TCCTCGTGCGGCCGCATCCGGCGGAGAGCGGCCGATATCAGGTCGCCTACGGCCACAGGCGGCTTGCGGC
ATTGCGCGAGATCGGCATCAAGGTCAAGGCAGTCATCCGGAACTTGAACGACGAGCAACTCGTCATTTCC
CAGGGGCAGGAAAACAACGCCCGCACCGACCTCTCCTTCATAGAGCGAGCGTTGTTCGCAACGCGTCTTG
AAGATCGCGGCTTCTCGCGGGATACGATCATGTCGGCCCTCGGAGTCGACAAGGCGGCCCTCTCCAAGAT
GATCGCCGTCGTCCGCCGATTGCCGTTGGACATCATCGAAGCCATCGGTGCCGCGCCGGGTTTCGGCAGG
AGACGATGGATGGAACTTGCCGATCTCATCGACCGCGATGACCGGCGTCCGAAGGCATTGCATTTCATCG
AGACGGCCGCATTCAAGGCGCTGGAGAGCGATCAGCGTTTCGAAAAGCTGTTTGCCTTGCTGAGCCTAGC
CAGGAAGCCCTCAAAGGCGGAAACCTGGATTGCTCCGGACAGGAGCCGCCCCGTGCGTATTCGCGAAACG
GATGCGGAAACGACGCTGGCCTTCAGCAAGAAGGCGGCACCGGGCTTTGCAGAATTCGTGAGGCAGAGGC
TCGAAGCGCTCTACCTCGAATATCAACGGGAAACAGGAGACTAAACAGAGCAAAAGAAAAAGGCTTCCGA
ACGACTAGCGCTGCGGAAACCCTTCTCTCGTGTAGCAACTAGAGAATCCCACTTCCGCGAATCAGTGTCA
AGCATTTTTGACGTCGTTTCGGCGAACGGATTTCTTTTGCCTTGGAAAAGGTGAAGAAAATGGAACGTGG
AAGTGTGACGACGCCCTTTGGGCGGCGGGCGATGACGCTTGGCATGCTCGCAAGTCAGATCGCCGCCGGT
AACGTCCCGCCGGACCGGTCGGTGGACAAGTGGAAATTGTTCCGTTCTCTCTGTGAAGCGAAGACGGTGA
TCGGCGTGTCCGATCGTTCGCTTGCGGTGTTGAACGCCCTTTTGAGCTTTTATCCAGGAGCCGAGCTCTC
GGGCGAAAATGGCCTCGTCGTTTTCCCCTCCAATGCGCAGCTCTCGCTCCGTACCCACGGAATGGCGGGC
ACGACGCTCCGCCGGCATCTTGCATGCCTCGTGGAATCGGGCCTGATCCTGCGGCGCGACAGCCCGAACG
GTAAGCGTTACGCCCGAAGGAGCCGTAATGGAGCGGTGGGCGAAGCCTTCGGATTCGACCTCTCCCCGCT
CGTCGCCCGGGCCGATGAGTTCAAAGCCGCCGCTGCCGAACTTGCCGCAGCCAAACAGTATCATCGTCTG
ATGCGCGAAAGACTGAGCCTCTGCCGGCGCGACATCGCCAAGCTGCTCGAGCTCCTTCGTGACTCTGACC
TGCCCACCGACTGCGAGCGGCAGCAACGGAGATATGAGGAATTGTCTGCGCCTCTCTCGCGCAAGGCACC
GGTCAGCGACGTCGAGACCCTTCATGACGCTATGGCGGAACTTCGTACGGATCTATCCAATCAATTGGAA
AAACTGCTTAATTCCAAAAAAATGGGCGCCAATGATCGCCATAATGGGCAGCACATACAGAGTTCACATC
CAGACTCTCAATTTGAATCTGAACCTGGCTTGGGAAAAGGGTCGGGGAAATTTTCGGCCGGCGCCCAAAG
CTGCAACGCGGACCCTGTGACACCGACGGCGAAGCTCTCGGAGGTTTCGACCCGTATCGATTCGCAGCAG
CCGGTCAGCTCGGTGTCCCCATCTCTGCCGATCTCCCGCCTCGCCCGGGAAATTCCTCTGCCCGTCCTCC
TATCCGCTTGCCCGCAGATCGCCGATTACGGACCACAGGGCCGTATAACGAACTGGAAGGATCTGCTGAC
CGCTGCAGTCGTCGTCAGAACCATGCTGAACGTGAGCACCGATGCCTATGACGATGCATGCACGGTTCTC
GGCCAGGAAAATGCTGCGACCGTCATCGCTTGCATCCTGGAGAGAGCCGATTGCATAAGTTCGCCAGGCG
GCTATCTTCGGGTTCTTACCGCGAGAGCGCGGCGCCAGGCTTTCTCGGTTGCTCCGATGGTCGCTGCACT
GAGGCGCGCGCGAGGGGCAAGCATGCCGCTTGCGAGTTGATGTCTCCGCTGAACAGTCTTTGTAAGACAG
GAATCTCGGGCGCACTGCAGGAGTTGTCGGTCGCAAGGCACGTCAGGCTTGCGACGCTGACCGCTCGCGG
TTGCCTTGACGCTCCAGATAGGGGAAACTCGCTTCGGCTGCGGATTCGCACTTGCTTTGAATTGCCGCCT
TGGTGTCTGTTTCTTAACAATTTTGCTTCTATCGTAACGTATTGGCAAAAAAGGCGGTAAGCCGGCAATG
CGGAAGTTAAATCGCCATTAAGTTCCGTCACGCGGACGGCCCCAGTTCGAGGCTTGGTGACCGCAACAAC
AGTTATCAACCGCCTCCCCTATTCTGCAATTGAGTGGAAATCTCGTGCGGTCGGCCACGCAATCCGGGGC
AAAGCCGCCGACGATATGCAGATGCCGATCCCTGCAGTCGTTTCCGCAGTTGACAGCTGTCAACAATACG
ATCTTGCCCCAGTTACGCTAGGGATAACAGGGTAATATAGTCGAGCTGGTTGCCCTCGCCGCTGGGCTGG
CGGCCGTCTATGGCCCTGCAAACGCGCCAGAAACGCCGTCGAAGCCGTGTGCGAGACACCGCGGCCGGCC
GCCGGCGTTGTGGATACCTCGCGGAAAACTTGGCCCTCACTGACAGATGAGGGGCGGACGTTGACACTTG
AGGGGCCGACTCACCCGGCGCGGCGTTGACAGATGAGGGGCAGGCTCGATTTCGGCCGGCGACGTGGAGC
TGGCCAGCCTCGCAAATCGGCGAAAACGCCTGATTTTACGCGAGTTTCCCACAGATGATGTGGACAAGCC
TGGGGATAAGTGCCCTGCGGTATTGACACTTGAGGGGCGCGACTACTGACAGATGAGGGGCGCGATCCTT
GACACTTGAGGGGCAGAGTGCTGACAGATGAGGGGCGCACCTATTGACATTTGAGGGGCTGTCCACAGGC
AGAAAATCCAGCATTTGCAAGGGTTTCCGCCCGTTTTTCGGCCACCGCTAACCTGTCTTTTAACCTGCTT
TTAAACCAATATTTATAAACCTTGTTTTTAACCAGGGCTGCGCCCTGTGCGCGTGACCGCGCACGCCGAA
GGGGGGTGCCCCCCCTTCTCGAACCCTCCCGGTCGAGTGAGCGAGGAAGCACCAGGGAACAGCACTTATA
TATTCTGCTTACACACGATGCCTGAAAAAACTTCCCTTGGGGTTATCCACTTATCCACGGGGATATTTTT
ATAATTATTTTTTTTATAGTTTTTAGATCTTCTTTTTTAGAGCGCCTTGTAGGCCTTTATCCATGCTGGT
TCTAGAGAAGGTGTTGTGACAAATTGCCCTTTCAGTGTGACAAATCACCCTCAAATGACAGTCCTGTCTG
TGACAAATTGCCCTTAACCCTGTGACAAATTGCCCTCAGAAGAAGCTGTTTTTTCACAAAGTTATCCCTG
CTTATTGACTCTTTTTTATTTAGTGTGACAATCTAAAAACTTGTCACACTTCACATGGATCTGTCATGGC
GGAAACAGCGGTTATCAATCACAAGAAACGTAAAAATAGCCCGCGAATCGTCCAGTCAAACGACCTCACT
GAGGCGGCATATAGTCTCTCCCGGGATCAAAAACGTATGCTGTATCTGTTCGTTGACCAGATCAGAAAAT
CTGATGGCACCCTACAGGAACATGACGGTATCTGCGAGATCCATGTTGCTAAATATGCTGAAATATTCGG
ATTGACCTCTGCGGAAGCCAGTAAGGATATACGGCAGGCATTGAAGAGTTTCGCGGGGAAGGAAGTGGTT
TTTTATCGCCCTGAAGAGGATGCCGGCGATGAAAAAGGCTATGAATCTTTTCCTTGGTTTATCAAACGTG
CGCACAGTCCATCCAGAGGGCTTTACAGTGTACATATCAACCCATATCTCATTCCCTTCTTTATCGGGTT
ACAGAACCGGTTTACGCAGTTTCGGCTTAGTGAAACAAAAGAAATCACCAATCCGTATGCCATGCGTTTA
TACGAATCCCTGTGTCAGTATCGTAAGCCGGATGGCTCAGGCATCGTCTCTCTGAAAATCGACTGGATCA
TAGAGCGTTACCAGCTGCCTCAAAGTTACCAGCGTATGCCTGACTTCCGCCGCCGCTTCCTGCAGGTCTG
TGTTAATGAGATCAACAGCAGAACTCCAATGCGCCTCTCATACATTGAGAAAAAGAAAGGCCGCCAGACG
ACTCATATCGTATTTTCCTTCCGCGATATCACTTCCATGACGACAGGATAGTCTGAGGGTTATCTGTCAC
AGATTTGAGGGTGGTTCGTCACATTTGTTCTGACCTACTGAGGGTAATTTGTCACAGTTTTGCTGTTTCC
TTCAGCCTGCATGGATTTTCTCATACTTTTTGAACTGTAATTTTTAAGGAAGCCAAATTTGAGGGCAGTT
TGTCACAGTTGATTTCCTTCTCTTTCCCTTCGTCATGTGACCTGATATCGGGGGTTAGTTCGTCATCATT
GATGAGGGTTGATTATCACAGTTTATTACTCTGAATTGGCTATCCGCGTGTGTACCTCTACCTGGAGTTT
TTCCCACGGTGGATATTTCTTCTTGCGCTGAGCGTAAGAGCTATCTGACAGAACAGTTCTTCTTTGCTTC
CTCGCCAGTTCGCTCGCTATGCTCGGTTACACGGCTGCGGCGAGCATCACGTGCTATAAAAATAATTATA
ATTTAAATTTTTTAATATAAATATATAAATTAAAAATAGAAAGTAAAAAAAGAAATTAAAGAAAAAATAG
TTTTTGTTTTCCGAAGATGTAAAAGACTCTAGGGGGATCGCCAACAAATACTACCTTTTACCTTGCTCTT
CCTGCTCTCAGGTATTAATGCCGAATTGTTTCATCTTGTCTGTGTAGAAGACCACACACGAAAATCCTGT
GATTTTACATTTTACTTATCGTTAATCGAATGTATATCTATTTAATCTGCTTTTCTTGTCTAATAAATAT
ATATGTAAAGTACGCTTTTTGTTGAAATTTTTTAAACCTTTGTTTATTTTTTTTTCTTCATTCCGTAACT
CTTCTACCTTCTTTATTTACTTTCTAAAATCCAAATACAAAACATAAAAATAAATAAACACAGAGTAAAT
TCCCAAATTATTCCATCATTAAAAGATACGAGGCGCGTGTAAGTTACAGGCAAGCGATCCTAGTACACTC
TATATTTTTTTATGCCTCGGTAATGATTTTCATTTTTTTTTTCCACCTAGCGGATGACTCTTTTTTTTTC
TTAGCGATTGGCATTATCACATAATGAATTATACATTATATAAAGTAATGTGATTTCTTCGAAGAATATA
CTAAAAAATGAGCAGGCAAGATAAACGAAGGCAAAGATGACAGAGCAGAAAGCCCTAGTAAAGCGTATTA
CAAATGAAACCAAGATTCAGATTGCGATCTCTTTAAAGGGTGGTCCCCTAGCGATAGAGCACTCGATCTT
CCCAGAAAAAGAGGCAGAAGCAGTAGCAGAACAGGCCACACAATCGCAAGTGATTAACGTCCACACAGGT
ATAGGGTTTCTGGACCATATGATACATGCTCTGGCCAAGCATTCCGGCTGGTCGCTAATCGTTGAGTGCA
TTGGTGACTTACACATAGACGACCATCACACCACTGAAGACTGCGGGATTGCTCTCGGTCAAGCTTTTAA
AGAGGCCCTAGGGGCCGTGCGTGGAGTAAAAAGGTTTGGATCAGGATTTGCGCCTTTGGATGAGGCACTT
TCCAGAGCGGTGGTAGATCTTTCGAACAGGCCGTACGCAGTTGTCGAACTTGGTTTGCAAAGGGAGAAAG
TAGGAGATCTCTCTTGCGAGATGATCCCGCATTTTCTTGAAAGCTTTGCAGAGGCTAGCAGAATTACCCT
CCACGTTGATTGTCTGCGAGGCAAGAATGATCATCACCGTAGTGAGAGTGCGTTCAAGGCTCTTGCGGTT
GCCATAAGAGAAGCCACCTCGCCCAATGGTACCAACGATGTTCCCTCCACCAAAGGTGTTCTTATGTAGT
TTTACACAGGAGTCTGGACTTGACGCTAGTGATAATAAGTGACTGAGGTATGTGCTCTTCTTATCTCCTT
TTGTAGTGTTGCTCTTATTTTAAACAACTTTGCGGTTTTTTGATGACTTTGCGATTTTGTTGTTGCTTTG
CAGTAAATTGCAAGATTTAATAAAAAAACGCAAAGCAATGATTAAAGGATGTTCAGAATGAAACTCATGG
AAACACTTAACCAGTGCATAAACGCTGGTCATGAAATGACGAAGGCTATCGCCATTGCACAGTTTAATGA
TGACAGCCCGGAAGCGAGGAAAATAACCCGGCGCTGGAGAATAGGTGAAGCAGCGGATTTAGTTGGGGTT
TCTTCTCAGGCTATCAGAGATGCCGAGAAAGCAGGGCGACTACCGCACCCGGATATGGAAATTCGAGGAC
GGGTTGAGCAACGTGTTGGTTATACAATTGAACAAATTAATCATATGCGTGATGTGTTTGGTACGCGATT
GCGACGTGCTGAAGACGTATTTCCACCGGTGATCGGGGTTGCTGCCCATAAAGGTGGCGTTTACAAAACC
TCAGTTTCTGTTCATCTTGCTCAGGATCTGGCTCTGAAGGGGCTACGTGTTTTGCTCGTGGAAGGTAACG
ACCCCCAGGGAACAGCCTCAATGTATCACGGATGGGTACCAGATCTTCATATTCATGCAGAAGACACTCT
CCTGCCTTTCTATCTTGGGGAAAAGGACGATGTCACTTATGCAATAAAGCCCACTTGCTGGCCGGGGCTT
GACATTATTCCTTCCTGTCTGGCTCTGCACCGTATTGAAACTGAGTTAATGGGCAAATTTGATGAAGGTA
AACTGCCCACCGATCCACACCTGATGCTCCGACTGGCCATTGAAACTGTTGCTCATGACTATGATGTCAT
AGTTATTGACAGCGCGCCTAACCTGGGTATCGGCACGATTAATGTCGTATGTGCTGCTGATGTGCTGATT
GTTCCCACGCCTGCTGAGTTGTTTGACTACACCTCCGCACTGCAGTTTTTCGATATGCTTCGTGATCTGC
TCAAGAACGTTGATCTTAAAGGGTTCGAGCCTGATGTACGTATTTTGCTTACCAAATACAGCAATAGCAA
TGGCTCTCAGTCCCCGTGGATGGAGGAGCAAATTCGGGATGCCTGGGGAAGCATGGTTCTAAAAAATGTT
GTACGTGAAACGGATGAAGTTGGTAAAGGTCAGATCCGGATGAGAACTGTTTTTGAACAGGCCATTGATC
AACGCTCTTCAACTGGTGCCTGGAGAAATGCTCTTTCTATTTGGGAACCTGTCTGCAATGAAATTTTCGA
TCGTCTGATTAAACCACGCTGGGAGATTAGATAATGAAGCGTGCGCCTGTTATTCCAAAACATACGCTCA
ATACTCAACCGGTTGAAGATACTTCGTTATCGACACCAGCTGCCCCGATGGTGGATTCGTTAATTGCGCG
CGTAGGAGTAATGGCTCGCGGTAATGCCATTACTTTGCCTGTATGTGGTCGGGATGTGAAGTTTACTCTT
GAAGTGCTCCGGGGTGATAGTGTTGAGAAGACCTCTCGGGTATGGTCAGGTAATGAACGTGACCAGGAGC
TGCTTACTGAGGACGCACTGGATGATCTCATCCCTTCTTTTCTACTGACTGGTCAACAGACACCGGCGTT
CGGTCGAAGAGTATCTGGTGTCATAGAAATTGCCGATGGGAGTCGCCGTCGTAAAGCTGCTGCACTTACC
GAAAGTGATTATCGTGTTCTGGTTGGCGAGCTGGATGATGAGCAGATGGCTGCATTATCCAGATTGGGTA
ACGATTATCGCCCAACAAGTGCTTATGAACGTGGTCAGCGTTATGCAAGCCGATTGCAGAATGAATTTGC
TGGAAATATTTCTGCGCTGGCTGATGCGGAAAATATTTCACGTAAGATTATTACCCGCTGTATCAACACC
GCCAAATTGCCTAAATCAGTTGTTGCTCTTTTTTCTCACCCCGGTGAACTATCTGCCCGGTCAGGTGATG
CACTTCAAAAAGCCTTTACAGATAAAGAGGAATTACTTAAGCAGCAGGCATCTAACCTTCATGAGCAGAA
AAAAGCTGGGGTGATATTTGAAGCTGAAGAAGTTATCACTCTTTTAACTTCTGTGCTTAAAACGTCATCT
GCATCAAGAACTAGTTTAAGCTCACGACATCAGTTTGCTCCTGGAGCGACAGTATTGTATAAGGGCGATA
AAATGGTGCTTAACCTGGACAGGTCTCGTGTTCCAACTGAGTGTATAGAGAAAATTGAGGCCATTCTTAA
GGAACTTGAAAAGCCAGCACCCTGATGCGACCTCGTTTTAGTCTACGTTTATCTGTCTTTACTTAATGTC
CTTTGTTACAGGCCAGAAAGCATAACTGGCCTGAATATTCTCTCTGGGCCCACTGTTCCACTTGTATCGT
CGGTCTGATAATCAGACTGGGACCACGGTCCCACTCGTATCGTCGGTCTGATTATTAGTCTGGGACCACG
GTCCCACTCGTATCGTCGGTCTGATTATTAGTCTGGGACCACGGTCCCACTCGTATCGTCGGTCTGATAA
TCAGACTGGGACCACGGTCCCACTCGTATCGTCGGTCTGATTATTAGTCTGGGACCATGGTCCCACTCGT
ATCGTCGGTCTGATTATTAGTCTGGGACCACGGTCCCACTCGTATCGTCGGTCTGATTATTAGTCTGGAA
CCACGGTCCCACTCGTATCGTCGGTCTGATTATTAGTCTGGGACCACGGTCCCACTCGTATCGTCGGTCT
GATTATTAGTCTGGGACCACGATCCCACTCGTGTTGTCGGTCTGATTATCGGTCTGGGACCACGGTCCCA
CTTGTATTGTCGATCAGACTATCAGCGTGAGACTACGATTCCATCAATGCCTGTCAAGGGCAAGTATTGA
CATGTCGTCGTAACCTGTAGAACGGAGTAACCTCGGTGTGCGGTTGTATGCCTGCTGTGGATTGCTGCTG
TGTCCTGCTTATCCACAACATTTTGCGCACGGTTATGTGGACAAAATACCTGGTTACCCAGGCCGTGCCG
GCACGTTAACCGGGCTGCATCCGATGCAAGTGTGTCGCTGTCGACGAGCTCGCGAGCTCGGACATGAGGT
TGCCCCGTATTCAGTGTCGCTGATTTGTATTGTCTGAAGTTGTTTTTACGTTAAGTTGATGCAGATCAAT
TAATACGATACCTGCGTCATAATTGATTATTTGACGTGGTTTGATGGCCTCCACGCACGTTGTGATATGT
AGATGATAATCATTATCACTTTACGGGTCCTTTCCGGTGATCCGACAGGTTACGGGGCGGCGACCTCGCG
GGTTTTCGCTATTTATGAAAATTTTCCGGTTTAAGGCGTTTCCGTTCTTCTTCGTCATAACTTAATGTTT
TTATTTAAAATACCCTCTGAAAAGAAAGGAAACGACAGGTGCTGAAAGCGAGCTTTTTGGCCTCTGTCGT
TTCCTTTCTCTGTTTTTGTCCGTGGAATGAACAATGGAAGTCCGAGCTCATCGCTAATAACTTCGTATAG
CATACATTATACGAAGTTATATTCGATGCGGCCGCAAGGGGTTCGCGTCAGCGGGTGTTGGCGGGTGTCG
GGGCTGGCTTAACTATGCGGCATCAGAGCAGATTGTACTGAGAGTGCACCATATGCGGTGTGAAATACCA
CACAGATGCGTAAGGAGAAAATACCGCATCAGGCGCCATTCGCCATTCAGCTGCGCAACTGTTGGGAAGG
GCGATCGGTGCGGGCCTCTTCGCTATTACGCCAGCTGGCGAAAGGGGGATGTGCTGCAAGGCGATTAAGT
TGGGTAACGCCAGGGTTTTCCCAGTCACGACGTTGTAAAACGACGGCCAGTGAATTGTAATACGACTCAC
TATAGGGCGAATTCGAGCTCGGTACCCGGGGATCCTCTAGAGTCGACCTGCAGGCATGCAAGCTTGAGTA
TTCTATAGTCTCACCTAAATAGCTTGGCGTAATCATGGTCATAGCTGTTTCCTGTGTGAAATTGTTATCC
GCTCACAATTCCACACAACATACGAGCCGGAAGCATAAAGTGTAAAGCCTGGGGTGCCTAATGAGTGAGC
TAACTCACATTAATTGCGTTGCGCTCACTGCCCGCTTTCCAGTCGGGAAACCTGTCGTGCCAGCTGCATT
AATGAATCGGCCAACGCGAACCCCTTGCGGCCGCCCGGGCCGTCGACCAATTCTCATGTTTGACAGCTTA
TCATCGAATTTCTGCCATTCATCCGCTTATTATCACTTATTCAGGCGTAGCAACCAGGCGTTTAAGGGCA
CCAATAACTGCCTTAAAAAAATTACGCCCCGCCCTGCCACTCATCGCAGTACTGTTGTAATTCATTAAGC
ATTCTGCCGACATGGAAGCCATCACAAACGGCATGATGAACCTGAATCGCCAGCGGCATCAGCACCTTGT
CGCCTTGCGTATAATATTTGCCCATGGTGAAAACGGGGGCGAAGAAGTTGTCCATATTGGCCACGTTTAA
ATCAAAACTGGTGAAACTCACCCAGGGATTGGCTGAGACGAAAAACATATTCTCAATAAACCCTTTAGGG
AAATAGGCCAGGTTTTCACCGTAACACGCCACATCTTGCGAATATATGTGTAGAAACTGCCGGAAATCGT
CGTGGTATTCACTCCAGAGCGATGAAAACGTTTCAGTTTGCTCATGGAAAACGGTGTAACAAGGGTGAAC
ACTATCCCATATCACCAGCTCACCGTCTTTCATTGCCATACGAAATTCCGGATGAGCATTCATCAGGCGG
GCAAGAATGTGAATAAAGGCCGGATAAAACTTGTGCTTATTTTTCTTTACGGTCTTTAAAAAGGCCGTAA
TATCCAGCTGAACGGTCTGGTTATAGGTACATTGAGCAACTGACTGAAATGCCTCAAAATGTTCTTTACG
ATGCCATTGGGATATATCAACGGTGGTATATCCAGTGATTTTTTTCTCCATTTTAGCTTCCTTAGCTCCT
GAAAATCTCGATAACTCAAAAAATACGCCCGGTAGTGATCTTATTTCATTATGGTGAAAGTTGGAACCTC
TTACGTGCCGATCAACGTCTCATTTTCGCCAAAAGTTGGCCCAGGGCTTCCCGGTATCAACAGGGACACC
AGGATTTATTTATTCTGCGAAGTGATCTTCCGTCACAGGTATTTATTCGCGATAAGCTCATGGAGCGGCG
TAACCGTCGCACAGGAAGGACAGAGAAAGCGCGGATCTGGGAAGTGACGGACAGAACGGTCAGGACCTGG
ATTGGGGAGGCGGTTGCCGCCGCTGCTGCTGACGGTGTGACGTTCTCTGTTCCGGTCACACCACATACGT
TCCGCCATTCCTATGCGATGCACATGCTGTATGCCGGTATACCGCTGAAAGTTCTGCAAAGCCTGATGGG
ACATAAGTCCATCAGTTCAACGGAAGTCTACACGAAGGTTTTTGCGCTGGATGTGGCTGCCCGGCACCGG
GTGCAGTTTGCGATGCCGGAGTCTGATGCGGTTGCGATGCTGAAACAATTATCCTGAGAATAAATGCCTT
GGCCTTTATATGGAAATGTGGAACTGAGTGGATATGCTGTTTTTGTCTGTTAAACAGAGAAGCTGGCTGT
TATCCACTGAGAAGCGAACGAAACAGTCGGGAAAATCTCCCATTATCGTAGAGATCCGCATTATTAATCT
CAGGAGCCTGTGTAGCGTTTATAGGAAGTAGTGTTCTGTCATGATGCCTGCAAGCGGTAACGAAAACGAT
TTGAATATGCCTTCAGGAACAATAGAAATCTTCGTGCGGTGTTACGTTGAAGTGGAGCGGATTATGTCAG
CAATGGACAGAACAACCTAATGAACACAGAACCATGATGTGGTCTGTCCTTTTACAGCCAGTAGTGCTCG
CCGCAGTCGAGCGACAGGGCGAAGCCCGTTTAAACCCGGGGATCCGGTGATTGATTGAGCAAGCTTTATG
CTTGTAAACCGTTTTGTGAAAAAATTTTTAAAATAAAAAAGGGGACCTCTAGGGTCCCCAATTAATTAGT
AATATAATCTATTAAAGGTCATTCAAAAGGTCATCCACCGGATCAATTCCCCTGCTCGCGCAGGCTGGGT
GCCAAGCTCTCGGGTAACATCAAGGCCCGATCCTTGGAGCCCTTGCCCTCCCGCACGATGATCGT
[255 nt withheld, positions 15816-16070]
CGTGGAGACCGAAACCTTGCGCTCGTTCGCCAGCCAGGACAGAAATGCCTCGACTTCGCTGCTGCCCAAG
GTTGCCGGGTGACGCACACCGTGGAAACGGATGAAGGCACGAACCCAGTGGACATAAGCCTGTTCGGTTC
GTAAGCTGTAATGCAAGTAGCGTATGCGCTCACGCAACTGGTCCAGAACCTTGACCGAACGCAGCGGTGG
TAACGGCGCAGTGGCGGTTTTCATGGCTTGTTATGACTGTTTTTTTGGGGTACAGTCTATGCCTCGGGCA
TCCAAGCAGCAAGCGCGTTACGCCGTGGGTCGATGTTTGATGTTATGGAGCAGCAACGATGTTACGCAGC
AGGGCAGTCGCCCTAAAACAAAGTTAAACATCATGAGGGAAGCGGTGATCGCCGAAGTATCGACTCAACT
ATCAGAGGTAGTTGGCGTCATCGAGCGCCATCTCGAACCGACGTTGCTGGCCGTACATTTGTACGGCTCC
GCAGTGGATGGCGGCCTGAAGCCACACAGTGATATTGATTTGCTGGTTACGGTGACCGTAAGGCTTGATG
AAACAACGCGGCGAGCTTTGATCAACGACCTTTTGGAAACTTCGGCTTCCCCTGGAGAGAGCGAGATTCT
CCGCGCTGTAGAAGTCACCATTGTTGTGCACGACGACATCATTCCGTGGCGTTATCCAGCTAAGCGCGAA
CTGCAATTTGGAGAATGGCAGCGCAATGACATTCTTGCAGGTATCTTCGAGCCAGCCACGATCGACATTG
ATCTGGCTATCTTGCTGACAAAAGCAAGAGAACATAGCGTTGCCTTGGTAGGTCCAGCGGCGGAGGAACT
CTTTGATCCGGTTCCTGAACAGGATCTATTTGAGGCGCTAAATGAAACCTTAACGCTATGGAACTCGCCG
CCCGACTGGGCTGGCGATGAGCGAAATGTAGTGCTTACGTTGTCCCGCATTTGGTACAGCGCAGTAACCG
GCAAAATCGCGCCGAAGGATGTCGCTGCCGACTGGGCAATGGAGCGCCTGCCGGCCCAGTATCAGCCCGT
CATACTTGAAGCTAGACAGGCTTATCTTGGACAAGAAGAAGATCGCTTGGCCTCGCGCGCAGATCAGTTG
GAAGAATTTGTCCACTACGTGAAAGGCGAGATCACCAAGGTAGTCGGCAAATAATGTCTAACAATTCGTT
CAAGCCGACGCCGCTTCGCGGCGCGGCTTAACTCAAGCGTTAGATGCACTAAGCACATAATTGCTCACAG
CCAAACTATCAGGTCAAGTCTGCTTTTATTATTTTTAAGCGTGCATAATAAGCCCTACACAAATTGGGAG
ATATATCATGAAAGGCTGGCTTTTTCTTGTTATCGCAATAGTTGGCGAAGTAATCGCAACATCCGCATTA
AAATCTAGCGAGGGCTTTACTAAGCTGATCCGGTGGATGACCTTTTGAATGACCTTTAATAGATTATATT
ACTAATTAATTGGGGACCCTAGAGGTCCCCTTTTTTATTTTAAAAATTTTTTCACAAAACGGTTTACAAG
CATAAAGCTTGCTCAATCAATCACCGGATCCTTAATTAAATCTTCCGCTGCATAACCCTGCTTCGGGGTC
ATTATAGCGATTTTTTCGGTATATCCATCCTTTTTCGCACGATATACAGGATTTTGCCAAAGGGTTCGTG
TAGACTTTCCTTGGTGTATCCAACGGCGTCAGCCGGGCAGGATAGGTGAAGTAGGCCCACCCGCGAGCGG
GTGTTCCTTCTTCACTGTCCCTTATTCGCACCTGGCGGTGCTCAACGGGAATCCTGCTCTGCGAGGCTGG
CCGGCTACCGCCGGCGTAACAGATGAGGGCAAGCGGATGGCTGATGAAACCAAGCCAACCAGGAAGGGCA
GCCCACCTATCAAGGTGTACTGCCTTCCAGACGAACGAAGAGCGATTGAGGAAAAGGCGGCGGCGGCCGG
CATGAGCCTGTCGGCCTACCTGCTGGCCGTCGGCCAGGGCTACAAAATCACGGGCGTCGTGGACTATGAG
CACGTCCGCGAGCTGGCCCGCATCAATGGCGACCTGGGCCGCCTGGGCGGCCTGCTGAAACTCTGGCTCA
CCGACGACCCGCGCACGGCGCGGTTCGGTGATGCCACGATCCTCGCCCTGCTGGCGAAGATCGAAGAGAA
GCAGGACGAGCTTGGCAAGGTCATGATGGGCGTGGTCCGCCCGAGGGCAGAGCCATGACTTTTTTAGCCG
CTAAAACGGCCGGGGGGTGCGCGTGATTGCCAAGCACGTCCCCATGCGCTCCATCAAGAAGAGGCACTTC
GAGCTGTAAGTACATCACCGACGAGCAAGGCAAGACGATC
Features (pLannotate 1.2.2; 35 found; start..end, strand, type, name):
    600..1169    +  CDS            NrsR: nourseothricin acetyltransferase; Streptomyces noursei nat1; confers resistance to nourseothricin
   1981..3093    +  CDS            Y4CK_SINFN (fragment): Protein inferred from homology: Swiss-Prot protein existence level 3. From Sinorhizobium fredii (strain NBRC 101917 / NGR234).
   4109..4155    -  ncRNA          ctRNA p42d: Accession: RF00489 - ctRNA
   4195..4261    +  ncRNA          S-element: Accession: RF00490 - S-element
   6066..6680    +  rep_origin     oriV: origin of replication for the bacterial F plasmid
   6756..6975    +  rep_origin     ori2: secondary origin of replication for the bacterial F plasmid; also known as oriS
   7066..7821    +  CDS            repE: replication initiation protein for the bacterial F plasmid; repE
   7824..8074    +  misc_feature   incC: incC; incompatibility region of the bacterial F plasmid
   8236..8739    +  misc_feature   CEN/ARS: S. cerevisiae CEN6 centromere fused to an autonomously replicating sequence
   8740..8926    +  promoter       HIS3 promoter: S. cerevisiae HIS3
   8927..9589    +  CDS            HIS3: imidazoleglycerol-phosphate dehydratase, required for histidine biosynthesis; S. cerevisiae HIS3; yeast auxotrophic marker
   9779..10954   +  CDS            sopA: partitioning protein for the bacterial F plasmid; sopA
  10954..11925   +  CDS            sopB: partitioning protein for the bacterial F plasmid; sopB
  11998..12471   +  misc_feature   sopC: sopC; centromere-like partitioning region of the bacterial F plasmid
  12571..12717   +  CDS            yuaZ (fragment): YUAZ_ECO57 - Protein predicted: Swiss-Prot protein existence level 4. From Escherichia coli O157:H7.
  12731..13129   -  misc_feature   cos: lambda cos site; allows packaging into phage lambda particles
  13147..13180   +  protein_bind   loxP: Cre-mediated recombination occurs in the 8-bp core sequence (GCATACAT). Cre recombinase
  13234..13333   +  misc_feature   bom (fragment): basis of mobility region from pBR322
  13339..13495   -  CDS            lacZα (fragment): LacZα fragment of β-galactosidase; lacZ fragment
  13498..13516   +  promoter       T7 promoter: promoter for bacteriophage T7 RNA polymerase
  13519..13575   +  misc_feature   MCS: pUC18/19 multiple cloning site
  13640..13662   -  protein_bind   lac operator (fragment): The lac repressor binds to the lac operator to inhibit transcription in E. coli. This inhibition can be relieved by adding lactose or isopropyl-β-D-thiogalactopyranoside (IPTG). lac repressor encoded by lacI
  13666..13696   -  promoter       lac promoter: promoter for the E. coli lac operon
  13711..13732   -  protein_bind   CAP binding site: CAP binding activates transcription in the presence of cAMP. E. coli catabolite activator protein
  13745..13808   -  CDS            lacI (fragment): lac repressor; lacI; The lac repressor binds to the lac operator to inhibit transcription in E. coli. This inhibition can be relieved by adding lactose or isopropyl-β-D-thiogalactopyranoside (IPTG).
  13850..13867   +  promoter       tet promoter (fragment): E. coli promoter for tetracycline efflux protein gene
  13955..14611   -  CDS            cat: CAT_ECOLX - Experimental evidence at protein level: Swiss-Prot protein existence level 1. This enzyme is an effector of chloramphenicol resistance in bacteria. From Escherichia coli. This protein is used as a marker in many commonly used cloning vectors, such as pACYC184.
  14612..14714   -  promoter       cat promoter: promoter of the E. coli cat gene encoding chloramphenicol acetyltransferase
  14830..15174   +  CDS            resD (fragment): REDF_ECOLI - Also known as D. Protein inferred from homology: Swiss-Prot protein existence level 3. Acts as a repressor of transcription and as a site-specific resolvase that cleaves at the RfsF site. From Escherichia coli (strain K12).
  15732..16304   -  CDS            int (fragment) (sequence partly withheld): INT2_ECOLX - Protein inferred from homology: Swiss-Prot protein existence level 3. Putative integrase believed to be involved in the insertion of antibiotic resistance genes into plasmids and transposons. From Escherichia coli.
  16390..16446   +  CDS            GmR (fragment): gentamycin acetyltransferase; aacC1; confers resistance to gentamycin
  16453..17244   +  CDS            SmR: aminoglycoside adenylyltransferase (Murphy, 1985); aadA; confers resistance to spectinomycin and streptomycin
  17408..17497   +  CDS            qacE (fragment): QACE_ECOLX - Protein inferred from homology: Swiss-Prot protein existence level 3. Multidrug exporter. Is implicated for the resistance to bacteriocidal quaternary ammonium compounds. From Escherichia coli.
  17785..17894   +  oriT           oriT: incP origin of transfer
  17927..18298   +  CDS            traJ: oriT-recognizing protein; traJ
