[The description below was written by a language model from this plasmid's Addgene catalogue record and pLannotate feature annotations shown in this document.]
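Description:
pBGE1.0 is an 18.4 kb multi-host shuttle vector built for synthetic biology, cloning and conjugation. It was derived from the Phaeodactylum tricornutum episome backbone pPtGE31 by adding elements for replication and selection in Sinorhizobium meliloti. Its core is a copy-control BAC/fosmid-type replicon. The F plasmid ori2, repE, incC and sopA/sopB/sopC partitioning system hold it at low copy in E. coli. An oriV element allows arabinose-induced amplification to high copy in the Epi300 host. Chloramphenicol resistance (cat with its own promoter) provides E. coli selection. The same region also carries a lambda cos site, a loxP site, and a lacZα/MCS region with T7 and lac promoters. For yeast, a CEN6/ARS element and the HIS3 auxotrophic marker support maintenance and assembly in Saccharomyces cerevisiae.

Four recorded inserts extend the host range. The S. meliloti repA1B1C1 operon supplies repABC-type replication and partitioning functions. In the annotation it appears as a rhizobial homologue fragment together with the ctRNA and S-element regulatory RNAs characteristic of such replicons. Spectinomycin/streptomycin resistance (aadA1), taken from the Ω cassette, selects in S. meliloti and is flanked by integron-derived remnants (int, GmR and qacE fragments). The nourseothricin N-acetyltransferase gene selects in the diatom P. tricornutum, although the promoter driving it is not annotated. Finally, the RK2/RP4 oriT with traJ allows the plasmid to be mobilised when transfer functions are provided in trans.

According to the associated publication title, such vectors are used with designer S. meliloti strains for direct inter-kingdom DNA transfer. The combination of markers and replicons suits movement among E. coli, S. meliloti, yeast and diatoms.
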