Addgene plasmid #165986: pBGE1.0
Depositing lab: Bogumil Karas. Publication: Designer Sinorhizobium meliloti strains and multi-functional vectors enable direct inter-kingdom DNA transfer. Brumwell SL, MacLeod MR, Huang T, Cochrane RR, Meaney RS, Zamani M, Matysiakiewicz O, Dan KN, Janakirama P, Edgell DR, Charles TC, Finan TM, Karas BJ. PLoS One. 2019 Jun 17;14(6):e0206781. doi: 10.1371/journal.pone.0206781. eCollection 2019. PubMed 31206509.
Backbone
  Vector backbone: pPtGE31
  Backbone manufacturer: Slattery et al., 2018
  Backbone size w/o insert (bp): 9507
  Total vector size (bp): 18420
  Modifications to backbone: Addition of elements for S. meliloti replication and selection.
  Vector type: Synthetic Biology ; Bacterial and Yeast Cloning; Conjugation
  Selectable markers: HIS3 ; Chloramphenicol - E. coli, Spectinomycin - S. meliloti, Nourseothricin N-acetyltransferase - P. tricornutum
Growth in bacteria
  Bacterial resistance: Chloramphenicol, 25 μg/mL
  Growth temperature: 37°C
  Growth strain: E. coli Epi300
  Growth instructions: Plasmid can be induced to high copy with arabinose.
  Copy number: Low Copy
Gene/Insert 1
  Gene/Insert name: RK2/RP4 origin of transfer (alt name: oriT)
  Insert size (bp): 771
Gene/Insert 2
  Gene/Insert name: repA1B1C1
  Species: Sinorhizobium meliloti
  Insert size (bp): 4497
Gene/Insert 3
  Gene/Insert name: nourseothricin N-acetyl transferase (alt name: NAT)
  Insert size (bp): 570
Gene/Insert 4
  Gene/Insert name: spectinomycin/streptomycin resistance (alt name: aadA1)
  Insert size (bp): 2066
Resource information
  A portion of this plasmid was derived from a plasmid made by: (1) Edgell Lab (backbone was cloned from pPtGE30). Reference: Slattery, S. S., Diamond, A., Wang, H., Therrien, J. A., Lant, J. T., Jazey, T., ... & Edgell, D. R. (2018). An expanded plasmid-based genetic toolbox enables Cas9 genome editing and stable maintenance of synthetic pathways in Phaeodactylum tricornutum. ACS synthetic biology, 7(2), 328-338. (2) Frey and Krisch Lab (SpecR/StrepR resistance gene was cloned from the Ω cassette). Reference: Frey, J., & Krisch, H. M. (1985). Ω mutagenesis in gram-negative bacteria: a selectable interposon which is strongly polar in a wide range of bacterial species. Gene, 36(1-2), 143-150.
Terms and licenses: Academic/Nonprofit Terms; Industry Terms: Not Available to Industry
How to cite: pBGE1.0 was a gift from Bogumil Karas (Addgene plasmid # 165986 ; http://n2t.net/addgene:165986 ; RRID:Addgene_165986)
